>Addgene plasmid #67383 | pDEST14-ARL8B | addgene partial sequence | sequence record 118972 | T7 5'-TAATACGACTCACTATAGGG-3'
AAAAAGCAGGCTTAGAAGGAGATAGAACCATGCTGGCGCTCATCTCCCGCCTGCTGGACTGGTTCCGTTC
GCTCTTCTGGAAGGAAGAGATGGAGCTGACGCTCGTGGGGCTGCAGTACTCGGGCAAGACCACCTTCGTC
AATGTCATCGCGTCAGGTCAATTCAGTGAAGATATGATACCCACAGTGGGCTTCAACATGAGGAAGGTAA
CTAAAGGTAACGTCACAATAAAGATCTGGGACATAGGAGGACAACCCCGATTTCGAAGCATGTGGGAGCG
GTATTGCAGAGGAGTCAATGCTATTGTTTACATGATAGATGCTGCAGATCGTGAAAAGATAGAAGCTTCC
CGAAATGAGCTACATAATCTTCTAGATAAACCACAGTTACAAGGAATTCCAGTGCTAGTGCTTGGAAACA
AGAGAGATCTTCCTAATGCCTTGGATGAGAAACAGCTAATTGAAAAAATGAATCTGTCTGCTATTCAGGA
TAGAGAAATTTGCTGCTATTCAATTTCTTGCAAAGAAAAGGATAATATAGATATCACACTTCAGTGGCTT
ATTCAGCATTCAAAATCTAGAAGAAGCTGATAGGACCCAGCTTTCTTGTACAAAGTGGTGATGATCCGGC
TGCTAACAAAGCCCGAAAGGAAGCTGAGTTGGCTGCTGCCACCGCTGAGCAATAACTAGCATAACCCCTT
GGGGCCTCTAAACGGGTCTTGAGGGGTTTTTTGCTGAAAGGAGGAACTATATCCGGATATCCACAGGACG
GGTGTGGTCGCCATGATCGCGTAGTCGATAGTGGCTCCAAGTAGCGAAAGCGAGCAGGACTGGGCGGCGG
CCAAAGCGGTCGGACA
