[The description below was written by a language model from this plasmid's Addgene catalogue record.]
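Description:
pDEST14-ARL8B is a bacterial expression plasmid built on the commercial Gateway destination vector pDEST14 and designed to produce human ARL8B in E. coli. The insert, the human ARL8B open reading frame (also known as ARL10C or Gie1, and carrying the alternative name pRK15s-D14), was introduced by Gateway recombination cloning, so it is expected to be flanked by the att site scars that this method leaves behind. The plasmid is maintained at high copy number and selected with ampicillin. The record does not name the origin of replication, and no feature table is available to confirm individual backbone elements.

Expression is driven by a T7 promoter, and the listing of a T7 terminator sequencing primer implies that a T7 terminator lies downstream of the insert. This arrangement requires a host strain that supplies T7 RNA polymerase for protein production, whereas a standard cloning strain lacking the polymerase is used for propagation. The stated purpose is expression of "native" ARL8B, meaning the protein is made without an appended affinity or epitope tag; the record lists no tags or fusion partners.

ARL8B is a member of the ARF family of small regulatory GTPases, and this construct belongs to a broader toolbox of plasmids for expressing or knocking down human ARF, ARL and SAR proteins. Untagged recombinant protein of this kind is typically used for purification and biochemical studies, such as nucleotide binding or effector interaction assays, where an added tag could interfere with function, although the record does not specify particular downstream applications.
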