Addgene plasmid #67383: pDEST14-ARL8B
Purpose: Expression of native hArl8b in E. coli
Depositing lab: Richard Kahn. Depositing organization: Emory University. Publication: Tool box: Plasmids for the expression or knockdown of human ARF Family GTPases (ARF/ARL/SAR) and their co-expression in bacteria with N-myristoyltransferases. Kerr SC, Kahn RA. Cell Logist. 2015 Sep 21;5(3):e1090523. doi: 10.1080/21592799.2015.1090523. eCollection 2015 Jul-Sep. PubMed 27057421.
Backbone
  Vector backbone: pDEST14
  Backbone manufacturer: Life Technologies
  Vector type: Bacterial Expression
Growth in bacteria
  Bacterial resistance: Ampicillin, 100 μg/mL
  Growth temperature: 37°C
  Growth strain: DH5alpha
  Copy number: High Copy
Gene/Insert
  Gene/Insert name: ARL8B (alt name: pRK15s-D14)
  Species: H. sapiens (human)
  Entrez Gene: ARL8B (a.k.a. ARL10C, Gie1)
  Promoter: T7
  Cloning method: Gateway Cloning
  Sequencing primers: 5′ T7; 3′ T7-term
Terms and licenses: Academic/Nonprofit Terms; Industry Terms: Not Available to Industry
How to cite: pDEST14-ARL8B was a gift from Richard Kahn (Addgene plasmid # 67383 ; http://n2t.net/addgene:67383 ; RRID:Addgene_67383)
